Addgene plasmid #66265: CXCR7-Tango
Purpose: Expression of G protein-coupled receptors for PRESTO-Tango: parallel receptorome expression and screening via transcriptional output, with transcriptional activation following arrestin translocation
Depositing lab: Bryan Roth. Depositing organization: University of North Carolina at Chapel Hill. Publication: PRESTO-Tango as an open-source resource for interrogation of the druggable human GPCRome. Kroeze WK, Sassano MF, Huang XP, Lansu K, McCorvy JD, Giguere PM, Sciaky N, Roth BL. Nat Struct Mol Biol. 2015 May;22(5):362-9. doi: 10.1038/nsmb.3014. Epub 2015 Apr 20. PubMed 25895059.
Backbone
  Vector backbone: empty Tango
  Backbone size w/o insert (bp): 6632
  Vector type: Mammalian Expression
  Selectable markers: Neomycin (select with G418)
Growth in bacteria
  Bacterial resistance: Ampicillin, 100 μg/mL
  Growth temperature: 37°C
  Growth strain: DH5alpha
  Copy number: High Copy
Gene/Insert
  Gene/Insert name: CXCR7 (alt name: ACKR3, CMKOR1)
  Species: H. sapiens (human)
  Insert size (bp): 1086
  Entrez Gene: ACKR3 (a.k.a. CMKOR1, CXC-R7, CXCR-7, CXCR7, GPR159, RDC-1, RDC1)
  Promoter: CMV
  Tag / fusion protein: FLAG (N terminal on backbone)
  Cloning method: Restriction Enzyme; 5′ cloning site NotI (not destroyed); 3′ cloning site XhoI (unknown if destroyed)
  Sequencing primers: 5′ CMV-F; 3′ Tet-R
Terms and licenses: Academic/Nonprofit Terms; Industry Terms: Not Available to Industry
Depositor comments: Please note: Most of the PRESTO-Tango vectors do not contain the XhoI cut site downstream of the tTA sequence and instead carry an XbaI site. If you need to perform an XhoI digest we recommend sequencing with a forward primer at the C-terminus of tTA to determine which of the two sites is present. Suggested primer: 5-gagctccacttagacggcgagg-3. Original backbone was pcDNA3.1(+). These plasmids were generated as part of the Illuminating the Druggable Genome (IDG) program sponsored by the NIH Common Fund. The goal of this program is to identify, gather, and distribute information and resources for proteins that currently are not well-studied yet belong to commonly drug-targeted protein families: protein kinases, non-olfactory G-protein coupled receptors (GPCRs), and ion channels. The IDG program is designed to develop fundamental research tools for understudied proteins, elucidate their function, and disseminate the IDG-related resources and data to the greater scientific community.
How to cite: CXCR7-Tango was a gift from Bryan Roth (Addgene plasmid # 66265 ; http://n2t.net/addgene:66265 ; RRID:Addgene_66265)
