[The description below was written by a language model from this plasmid's Addgene catalogue record.]
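Description:
CXCR7-Tango is a mammalian expression plasmid from the PRESTO-Tango collection, built on an "empty Tango" backbone of about 6.6 kb that was itself derived from pcDNA3.1(+). It is maintained in E. coli as a high-copy plasmid under ampicillin selection, and it carries a neomycin resistance marker so that transfected mammalian cells can be selected with G418. The insert is the human atypical chemokine receptor CXCR7 (also known as ACKR3, CMKOR1 or RDC1), roughly 1.1 kb, cloned by restriction digestion with NotI at the 5′ end and a 3′ site recorded as XhoI. The depositor notes that most vectors in this series actually carry XbaI rather than XhoI downstream of the tTA sequence, so the 3′ site should be confirmed by sequencing.

Expression is driven by the CMV promoter, and the backbone supplies an N-terminal FLAG tag, which typically allows detection of the receptor. The depositor comments and sequencing primer choice indicate that a tTA (tetracycline transactivator) sequence lies downstream of the receptor. This fits the Tango assay principle stated in the purpose field, in which arrestin translocation to the activated receptor leads to transcriptional activation that can be read out as a reporter signal. The record does not itemise the other fusion elements between the receptor and tTA, and no feature table is provided. The construct is intended for parallel, G protein-independent screening of ligands across the GPCRome. It was generated under a programme aimed at providing tools for understudied members of commonly drug-targeted protein families.
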