>Addgene plasmid #66265 | CXCR7-Tango | depositor partial sequence | sequence record 113143 | empty Tango
GACGGATCGGGAGATCTCCCGATCCCCTATGGTGCACTCTCAGTACAATCTGCTCTGATGCCGCATAGTT
AAGCCAGTATCTGCTCCCTGCTTGTGTGTTGGAGGTCGCTGAGTAGTGCGCGAGCAAAATTTAAGCTACA
ACAAGGCAAGGCTTGACCGACAATTGCATGAAGAATCTGCTTAGGGTTAGGCGTTTTGCGCTGCTTCGCG
ATGTACGGGCCAGATATACGCGTTGACATTGATTATTGACTAGTTATTAATAGTAATCAATTACGGGGTC
ATTAGTTCATAGCCCATATATGGAGTTCCGCGTTACATAACTTACGGTAAATGGCCCGCCTGGCTGACCG
CCCAACGACCCCCGCCCATTGACGTCAATAATGACGTATGTTCCCATAGTAACGCCAATAGGGACTTTCC
ATTGACGTCAATGGGTGGAGTATTTACGGTAAACTGCCCACTTGGCAGTACATCAAGTGTATCATATGCC
AAGTACGCCCCCTATTGACGTCAATGACGGTAAATGGCCCGCCTGGCATTATGCCCAGTACATGACCTTA
TGGGACTTTCCTACTTGGCAGTACATCTACGTATTAGTCATCGCTATTACCATGGTGATGCGGTTTTGGC
AGTACATCAATGGGCGTGGATAGCGGTTTGACTCACGGGGATTTCCAAGTCTCCACCCCATTGACGTCAA
TGGGAGTTTGTTTTGGCACCAAAATCAACGGGACTTTCCAAAATGTCGTAACAACTCCGCCCCATTGACG
CAAATGGGCGGTAGGCGTGTACGGTGGGAGGTCTATATAAGCAGAGCTCTCTGGCTAACTAGAGAACCCA
CTGCTTACTGGCTTATCGAAATTAATACGACTCACTATAGGGAGACCCAAGCTGGCTAGCGTTTAAACTT
AAGCTTGGTACCGAGCTCGGATCCACTAGTCCAGTGTGGTGGAATTCTGCAGATATCCAGCACAGTGGCG
GCCGCGCCACCATGAAGACGATCATCGCCCTGAGCTACATCTTCTGCCTGGTATTCGCCGACTACAAGGA
CGATGATGACGCCAGCATCGATACCGGTGGACGCACCCCACCCAGCCTGGGTCCCCAAGATGAGTCCTGC
ACCACCGCCAGCTCCTCCCTGGCCAAGGACACTTCATCGACCGGTGAGAACCTGTACTTCCAGCTAAGAT
TAGATAAAAGTAAAGTGATTAACAGCGCATTAGAGCTGCTTAATGAGGTCGGAATCGAAGGTTTAACAAC
CCGTAAACTCGCCCAGAAGCTAGGTGTAGAGCAGCCTACATTGTATTGGCATGTAAAAAATAAGCGGGCT
TTGCTCGACGCCTTAGCCATTGAGATGTTAGATAGGCACCATACTCACTTTTGCCCTTTAGAAGGGGAAA
GCTGGCAAGATTTTTTACGTAATAACGCTAAAAGTTTTAGATGTGCTTTACTAAGTCATCGCGATGGAGC
AAAAGTACATTTAGGTACACGGCCTACAGAAAAACAGTATGAAACTCTCGAAAATCAATTAGCCTTTTTA
TGCCAACAAGGTTTTTCACTAGAGAATGCATTATATGCACTCAGCGCTGTGGGGCATTTTACTTTAGGTT
GCGTATTGGAAGATCAAGAGCATCAAGTCGCTAAAGAAGAAAGGGAAACACCTACTACTGATAGTATGCC
GCCATTATTACGACAAGCTATCGAATTATTTGATCACCAAGGTGCAGAGCCAGCCTTCTTATTCGGCCTT
GAATTGATCATATGCGGATTAGAAAAACAACTTAAATGTGAAAGTGGGTCCGCGTACAGCCGCGCGCGTA
CGAAAAACAATTACGGGTCTACCATCGAGGGCCTGCTCGATCTCCCGGACGACGACGCCCCCGAAGAGGC
GGGGCTGGCGGCTCCGCGCCTGTCCTTTCTCCCCGCGGGACACACGCGCAGACTGTCGACGGCCCCCCCG
ACCGATGTCAGCCTGGGGGACGAGCTCCACTTAGACGGCGAGGACGTGGCGATGGCGCATGCCGACGCGC
TAGACGATTTCGATCTGGACATGTTGGGGGACGGGGATTCCCCGGGTCCGGGATTTACCCCCCACGACTC
CGCCCCCTACGGCGCTCTGGATATGGCCGACTTCGAGTTTGAGCAGATGTTTACCGATGCCCTTGGAATT
GACGAGTACGGTGGGTAGCTCGAGTCTAGAGGGCCCGTTTAAACCCGCTGATCAGCCTCGACTGTGCCTT
CTAGTTGCCAGCCATCTGTTGTTTGCCCCTCCCCCGTGCCTTCCTTGACCCTGGAAGGTGCCACTCCCAC
TGTCCTTTCCTAATAAAATGAGGAAATTGCATCGCATTGTCTGAGTAGGTGTCATTCTATTCTGGGGGGT
GGGGTGGGGCAGGACAGCAAGGGGGAGGATTGGGAAGACAATAGCAGGCATGCTGGGGATGCGGTGGGCT
CTATGGCTTCTGAGGCGGAAAGAACCAGCTGGGGCTCTAGGGGGTATCCCC
[124 nt withheld, positions 2502-2625]
C
[91 nt withheld, positions 2627-2717]
A
[49 nt withheld, positions 2719-2767]
CCTTTGACGTTGGAGTCCACGTTCTTT
[37 nt withheld, positions 2795-2831]
ACCCTATCTCGGTCTATTCTTTTGATTTATAAGGGATTTTGCCGATTTCGGCCTATTGGTTAAAAAATGA
GCTGATTTAACAAAAATTTAACGCGAATTAATTCTGTGGAATGTGTGTCAGTTAGGGTGTGGAAAGTCCC
CAGGCTCCCCAGCAGGCAGAAGTATGCAAAGCATGCATCTCAATTAGTCAGCAACCAGGTGTGGAAAGTC
CCCAGGCTCCCCAGCAGGCAGAAGTATGCAAAGCATGCATCTCAATTAGTCAGCAACCATAGTCCCGCCC
CTAACTCCGCCCATCCCGCCCCTAACTCCGCCCAGTTCCGCCCATTCTCCGCCCCATGGCTGACTAATTT
TTTTTATTTATGCAGAGGCCGAGGCCGCCTCTGCCTCTGAGCTATTCCAGAAGTAGTGAGGAGGCTTTTT
TGGAGGCCTAGGCTTTTGCAAAAAGCTCCCGGGAGCTTGTATATCCATTTTCGGATCTGATCAAGAGACA
GGATGAGGATCGTTTCGCATGATTGAACAAGATGGATTGCACGCAGGTTCTCCGGCCGCTTGGGTGGAGA
GGCTATTCGGCTATGACTGGGCACAACAGACAATCGGCTGCTCTGATGCCGCCGTGTTCCGGCTGTCAGC
GCAGGGGCGCCCGGTTCTTTTTGTCAAGACCGACCTGTCCGGTGCCCTGAATGAACTGCAGGACGAGGCA
GCGCGGCTATCGTGGCTGGCCACGACGGGCGTTCCTTGCGCAGCTGTGCTCGACGTTGTCACTGAAGCGG
GAAGGGACTGGCTGCTATTGGGCGAAGTGCCGGGGCAGGATCTCCTGTCATCTCACCTTGCTCCTGCCGA
GAAAGTATCCATCATGGCTGATGCAATGCGGCGGCTGCATACGCTTGATCCGGCTACCTGCCCATTCGAC
CACCAAGCGAAACATCGCATCGAGCGAGCACGTACTCGGATGGAAGCCGGTCTTGTCGATCAGGATGATC
TGGACGAAGAGCATCAGGGGCTCGCGCCAGCCGAACTGTTCGCCAGGCTCAAGGCGCGCATGCCCGACGG
CGAGGATCTCGTCGTGACCCATGGCGATGCCTGCTTGCCGAATATCATGGTGGAAAATGGCCGCTTTTCT
GGATTCATCGACTGTGGCCGGCTGGGTGTGGCGGACCGCTATCAGGACATAGCGTTGGCTACCCGTGATA
TTGCTGAAGAGCTTGGCGGCGAATGGGCTGACCGCTTCCTCGTGCTTTACGGTATCGCCGCTCCCGATTC
GCAGCGCATCGCCTTCTATCGCCTTCTTGACGAGTTCTTCTGAGCGGGACTCTGGGGTTCGAAATGACCG
ACCAAGCGACGCCCAACCTGCCATCACGAGATTTCGATTCCACCGCCGCCTTCTATGAAAGGTTGGGCTT
CGGAATCGTTTTCCGGGACGCCGGCTGGATGATCCTCCAGCGCGGGGATCTCATGCTGGAGTTCTTCGCC
CACCCCAACTTGTTTATTGCAGCTTATAATGGTTACAAATAAAGCAATAGCATCACAAATTTCACAAATA
AAGCATTTTTTTCACTGCATTCTAGTTGTGGTTTGTCCAAACTCATCAATGTATCTTATCATGTCTGTAT
ACCGTCGACCTCTAGCTAGAGCTTGGCGTAATCATGGTCATAGCTGTTTCCTGTGTGAAATTGTTATCCG
CTCACAATTCCACACAACATACGAGCCGGAAGCATAAAGTGTAAAGCCTGGGGTGCCTAATGAGTGAGCT
AACTCACATTAATTGCGTTGCGCTCACTGCCCGCTTTCCAGTCGGGAAACCTGTCGTGCCAGCTGCATTA
ATGAATCGGCCAACGCGCGGGGAGAGGCGGTTTGCGTATTGGGCGCTCTTCCGCTTCCTCGCTCACTGAC
TCGCTGCGCTCGGTCGTTCGGCTGCGGCGAGCGGTATCAGCTCACTCAAAGGCGGTAATACGGTTATCCA
CAGAATCAGGGGATAACGCAGGAAAGAACATGTGAGCAAAAGGCCAGCAAAAGGCCAGGAACCGTAAAAA
GGCCGCGTTGCTGGCGTTTTTCCATAGGCTCCGCCCCCCTGACGAGCATCACAAAAATCGACGCTCAAGT
CAGAGGTGGCGAAACCCGACAGGACTATAAAGATACCAGGCGTTTCCCCCTGGAAGCTCCCTCGTGCGCT
CTCCTGTTCCGACCCTGCCGCTTACCGGATACCTGTCCGCCTTTCTCCCTTCGGGAAGCGTGGCGCTTTC
TCATAGCTCACGCTGTAGGTATCTCAGTTCGGTGTAGGTCGTTCGCTCCAAGCTGGGCTGTGTGCACGAA
CCCCCCGTTCAGCCCGACCGCTGCGCCTTATCCGGTAACTATCGTCTTGAGTCCAACCCGGTAAGACACG
ACTTATCGCCACTGGCAGCAGCCACTGGTAACAGGATTAGCAGAGCGAGGTATGTAGGCGGTGCTACAGA
GTTCTTGAAGTGGTGGCCTAACTACGGCTACACTAGAAGAACAGTATTTGGTATCTGCGCTCTGCTGAAG
CCAGTTACCTTCGGAAAAAGAGTTGGTAGCTCTTGATCCGGCAAACAAACCACCGCTGGTAGCGGTTTTT
TTGTTTGCAAGCAGCAGATTACGCGCAGAAAAAAAGGATCTCAAGAAGATCCTTTGATCTTTTCTACGGG
GTCTGACGCTCAGTGGAACGAAAACTCACGTTAAGGGATTTTGGTCATGAGATTATCAAAAAGGATCTTC
ACCTAGATCCTTTTAAATTAAAAATGAAGTTTTAAATCAATCTAAAGTATATATGAGTAAACTTGGTCTG
ACAGTTACCAATGCTTAATCAGTGAGGCACCTATCTCAGCGATCTGTCTATTTCGTTCATCCATAGTTGC
CTGACTCCCCGTCGTGTAGATAACTACGATACGGGAGGGCTTACCATCTGGCCCCAGTGCTGCAATGATA
CCGCGAGACCCACGCTCACCGGCTCCAGATTTATCAGCAATAAACCAGCCAGCCGGAAGGGCCGAGCGCA
GAAGTGGTCCTGCAACTTTATCCGCCTCCATCCAGTCTATTAATTGTTGCCGGGAAGCTAGAGTAAGTAG
TTCGCCAGTTAATAGTTTGCGCAACGTTGTTGCCATTGCTACAGGCATCGTGGTGTCACGCTCGTCGTTT
GGTATGGCTTCATTCAGCTCCGGTTCCCAACGATCAAGGCGAGTTACATGATCCCCCATGTTGTGCAAAA
AAGCGGTTAGCTCCTTCGGTCCTCCGATCGTTGTCAGAAGTAAGTTGGCCGCAGTGTTATCACTCATGGT
TATGGCAGCACTGCATAATTCTCTTACTGTCATGCCATCCGTAAGATGCTTTTCTGTGACTGGTGAGTAC
TCAACCAAGTCATTCTGAGAATAGTGTATGCGGCGACCGAGTTGCTCTTGCCCGGCGTCAATACGGGATA
ATACCGCGCCACATAGCAGAACTTTAAAAGTGCTCATCATTGGAAAACGTTCTTCGGGGCGAAAACTCTC
AAGGATCTTACCGCTGTTGAGATCCAGTTCGATGTAACCCACTCGTGCACCCAACTGATCTTCAGCATCT
TTTACTTTCACCAGCGTTTCTGGGTGAGCAAAAACAGGAAGGCAAAATGCCGCAAAAAAGGGAATAAGGG
CGACACGGAAATGTTGAATACTCATACTCTTCCTTTTTCAATATTATTGAAGCATTTATCAGGGTTATTG
TCTCATGAGCGGATACATATTTGAATGTATTTAGAAAAATAAACAAATAGGGGTTCCGCGCACATTTCCC
CGAAAAGTGCCACCTGACGTC
