>Addgene plasmid #66265 | CXCR7-Tango | depositor partial sequence | sequence record 113144 | CXCR7
ATGGATTTGCATCTGTTCGATTATTCAGAGCCTGGAAATTTTTCAGACATCTCTTGGCCTTGCAATAGCA
GCGATTGCATTGTGGTCGACACAGTTATGTGTCCTAATATGCCAAATAAGTCAGTTCTGCTTTACACACT
GAGCTTCATCTACATCTTTATATTCGTTATTGGCATGATTGCAAATAGTGTCGTCGTATGGGTGAACATC
CAGGCCAAGACTACAGGATACGACACCCACTGCTATATCCTCAACCTGGCCATTGCCGATCTTTGGGTGG
TGCTTACTATCCCAGTGTGGGTGGTGAGCCTGGTTCAACACAACCAATGGCCAATGGGCGAGCTTACCTG
TAAGGTGACCCACCTGATCTTTTCTATCAACCTTTTTGGCTCCATCTTCTTCCTTACATGCATGTCAGTG
GACAGGTACCTGTCAATCACGTACTTCACCAATACCCCCTCCTCCCGGAAGAAGATGGTGCGGAGGGTGG
TCTGCATACTCGTGTGGCTGCTTGCCTTTTGTGTTTCCTTGCCAGACACATACTACCTGAAAACCGTAAC
TTCTGCCAGTAACAATGAGACGTACTGTCGCTCCTTCTACCCTGAGCATAGCATCAAGGAGTGGCTCATC
GGCATGGAGCTTGTGTCCGTGGTGCTGGGCTTCGCCGTGCCGTTTTCAATTATCGCGGTCTTCTACTTCC
TCTTGGCGCGGGCCATTTCAGCGAGCAGCGACCAGGAGAAACATAGTTCCAGAAAAATTATATTTAGCTA
CGTCGTGGTTTTTCTGGTGTGCTGGCTGCCATACCACGTTGCAGTGCTGCTGGATATCTTTTCCATACTC
CATTATATCCCATTTACCTGCCGCCTGGAACATGCCCTTTTTACAGCACTGCACGTGACTCAGTGTTTGT
CTCTCGTGCATTGCTGCGTTAATCCCGTCCTGTATAGCTTTATTAATCGAAATTATAGGTATGAGTTGAT
GAAAGCGTTCATATTCAAATACTCAGCCAAGACCGGGCTTACTAAGCTGATTGACGCATCCCGCGTTAGT
GAAACCGAGTATAGCGCACTTGAACAATCTACCAAA
