>Addgene plasmid #66265 | CXCR7-Tango | addgene partial sequence | sequence record 117025 | CMV-F 5'-CGCAAATGGGCGGTAGGCGTG-3'
TCTCTGGCTAACTAGAGAACCCACTGCTTACTGGCTTATCGAAATTAATACGACTCACTATAGGGAGACC
CAAGCTGGCTAGCGTTTAAACTTAAGCTTGGTACCGAGCTCGGATCCACTAGTCCAGTGTGGTGGAATTC
TGCAGATATCCAGCACAGTGGCGGCCGCGCCACCATGAAGACGATCATCGCCCTGAGCTACATCTTCTGC
CTGGTATTCGCCGACTACAAGGACGATGATGACGCCAGCATCGATATGGATTTGCATCTGTTCGATTATT
CAGAGCCTGGAAATTTTTCAGACATCTCTTGGCCTTGCAATAGCAGCGATTGCATTGTGGTCGACACAGT
TATGTGTCCTAATATGCCAAATAAGTCAGTTCTGCTTTACACACTGAGCTTCATCTACATCTTTATATTC
GTTATTGGCATGATTGCAAATAGTGTCGTCGTATGGGTGAACATCCAGGCCAAGACTACAGGATACGACA
CCCACTGCTATATCCTCAACCTGGCCATTGCCGATCTTTGGGTGGTGCTTACTATCCCAGTGTGGGTGGT
GAGCCTGGTTCAACACAACCAATGGCCAATGGGCGAGCTTACCTGTAAGGTGACCCACCTGATCTTTTCT
ATCAACCTTTTTGGCTCCATCTTCTTCCTTACATGCATGTCAGTGGACAGGTACCTGTCAATCACGTACT
TCACCAATACCCCCTCCTCCCGGAAGAAGATGGTGCGGAGGGTGGTCTGCATACTCGTGTGGCTGCTTGC
CTTTTGTGTTTCCTTGCCAGACACATACTACCTGAAAACCGTAACTTCTGCCAGTAACAATGAGACGTAC
TGTCGCTCCTTCTACCCTGAGCATAGCATCAAGGAGTGGCTCATCGGCATGGAGCTTGTGTCCGTGGTGC
TGGGCTTCGCCGTGCCGTTTTCAATTATCGCGGTCTTCTACTTCCTCTTGGCGCGGGCCATTTCAGCGAG
CAGCGACCAGGAGAAACATAGTTCCAGAAAAATTATATTTAGCTACGTCGTGGTTTTTCTGGTGTGCTGG
CTGCCATACCACGTTGCAGTGCTGCTGGATATCTTTTCCATACTCCAT
