>Addgene plasmid #66265 | CXCR7-Tango | addgene partial sequence | sequence record 117679 | Tet-R 5'-GGCGAGTTTACGGGTTGTTA-3'
CTCTAATGCGCTGTTAATCACTTTACTTTTATCTAATCTTAGCTGGAAGTACAGGTTCTCACCGGTCGAT
GAAGTGTCCTTGGCCAGGGAGGAGCTGGCGGTGGTGCAGGACTCATCTTGGGGACCCAGGCTGGGTGGGG
TGCGTCCACCGGTATCGATTTTGGTAGATTGTTCAAGTGCGCTATACTCGGTTTCACTAACGCGGGATGC
GTCAATCAGCTTAGTAAGCCCGGTCTTGGCTGAGTATTTGAATATGAACGCTTTCATCAACTCATACCTA
TAATTTCGATTAATAAAGCTATACAGGACGGGATTAACGCAGCAATGCACGAGAGACAAACACTGAGTCA
CGTGCAGTGCTGTAAAAAGGGCATGTTCCAGGCGGCAGGTAAATGGGATATAATGGAGTATGGAAAAGAT
ATCCAGCAGCACTGCAACGTGGTATGGCAGCCAGCACACCAGAAAAACCACGACGTAGCTAAATATAATT
TTTCTGGAACTATGTTTCTCCTGGTCGCTGCTCGCTGAAATGGCCCGCGCCAAGAGGAAGTAGAAGACCG
CGATAATTGAAAACGGCACGGCGAAGCCCAGCACCACGGACACAAGCTCCATGCCGATGAGCCACTCCTT
GATGCTATGCTCAGGGTAGAAGGAGCGACAGTACGTCTCATTGTTACTGGCAGAAGTTACGGTTTTCAGG
TAGTATGTGTCTGGCAAGGAAACACAAAAGGCAAGCAGCCACACGAGTATGCAGACCACCCTCCGCACCA
TCTTCTTCCGGGAGGAGGGGGTATTGGTGAAGTACGTGATTGACAGGTACCTGTCCACTGACATGCATGT
AAGGAAGAAGATGGAGCCAAAAAGGTTGATAGAAAAGATCAGGTGGGTCACCTTACAGGTAAGCTCGCCC
ATTGGCCATTGGTTGTGTTGAACCAGGCTCACCACCCACACTGGGATAGTAAGCACCACCCAAAGATCGG
CAATGGCCAGGTTGAGGATATAGCAGTGGGTGTCGTATCCTGTAGTCTTGGCCTGGATGTTC
